Addgene plasmid #36787: TAL2376
Depositing lab: Keith Joung. Depositing organization: Massachusetts General Hospital. Publication: FLASH assembly of TALENs for high-throughput genome editing. Reyon D, Tsai SQ, Khayter C, Foden JA, Sander JD, Joung JK. Nat Biotechnol. 2012 Apr 8. doi: 10.1038/nbt.2170. PubMed 22484455.
Backbone
  Vector backbone: JDS70
  Backbone manufacturer: Joung lab (Addgene Plasmid # 32285)
  Backbone size w/o insert (bp): 6447
  Vector type: Mammalian, T7 for in vitro mRNA synthesis
Growth in bacteria
  Bacterial resistance: Ampicillin, 100 μg/mL
  Growth temperature: 37°C
  Growth strain: XL1 Blue
  Copy number: High Copy
Gene/Insert
  Gene/Insert name: SUZ12-TALEN_Left (alt name: SUZ12)
  Species: H. sapiens (human)
  Insert size (bp): 1436
  Entrez Gene: Suz12 (a.k.a. 2610028O16Rik, D11Ertd530e, mKIAA0160)
  Promoter: CMV
  Tag / fusion protein: 3X Flag (N terminal on backbone); WT FOKI (C terminal on backbone)
  Cloning method: Restriction Enzyme; 5′ cloning site BsmBI (destroyed during cloning); 3′ cloning site BsmBI (destroyed during cloning)
  Sequencing primers: 5′ CMV-F; 3′ BGH-rev
Terms and licenses: Academic/Nonprofit Terms; Industry Terms: Not Available to Industry
Depositor comments: Target binding site: TGGCGCCTCAGAAGCA It is strongly recommended that users perform a diagnostic digest to verify this plasmid prior to use. For example, a double digest of the plasmid with BamHI and KpnI should result in two bands at 2.2kb and 5.9kb.
How to cite: TAL2376 was a gift from Keith Joung (Addgene plasmid # 36787 ; http://n2t.net/addgene:36787 ; RRID:Addgene_36787)
