[The description below was written by a language model from this plasmid's Addgene catalogue record.]
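Description:
TAL2376 is a mammalian expression plasmid encoding the left monomer of a TALEN pair directed against the human SUZ12 gene. It was built in the JDS70 backbone (about 6.4 kb without insert), one of a family of TALEN receiver vectors, and belongs to a large collection of nucleases produced by the FLASH assembly method for high-throughput genome editing. It is a high-copy plasmid propagated in E. coli under ampicillin selection. The record does not name the origin of replication, and no feature table is provided.

The roughly 1.4 kb insert is an assembled array of TAL effector repeats that specifies recognition of a 16-nucleotide half-site in SUZ12. It was cloned through BsmBI sites, a type IIS enzyme that cuts outside its recognition sequence, so both sites were destroyed on ligation and the array joins in frame with backbone-encoded sequences. The backbone supplies an N-terminal 3X FLAG tag for detection and a C-terminal wild-type FokI cleavage domain. Because FokI must dimerise to cut DNA, this construct is meant to be used with a matching right-hand TALEN that binds the opposite strand nearby, so that the two nuclease domains together create a double-strand break at the locus.

Expression in mammalian cells is driven by the CMV promoter, and the vector also allows T7-driven in vitro transcription of mRNA. The listed reverse sequencing primer suggests a BGH-derived sequence downstream of the insert. The catalogue gives human as the insert species, although the linked gene entry carries mouse-style aliases.
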