>Addgene plasmid #36787 | TAL2376 | depositor partial sequence | sequence record 45980 | TAL2376 sequence 1436 bps
GAACCTGACCCCAGACCAGGTAGTCGCAATCGCGAACAATAATGGGGGAAAGCAAGCCCTGGAAACCGTG
CAAAGGTTGTTGCCGGTCCTTTGTCAAGACCACGGCCTTACACCGGAGCAAGTCGTGGCCATTGCAAATA
ATAACGGTGGCAAACAGGCTCTTGAGACGGTTCAGAGACTTCTCCCAGTTCTCTGTCAAGCCCACGGGCT
GACTCCCGATCAAGTTGTAGCGATTGCGTCGCATGACGGAGGGAAACAAGCATTGGAGACTGTCCAACGG
CTCCTTCCCGTGTTGTGTCAAGCCCACGGTTTGACGCCTGCACAAGTGGTCGCCATCGCCAACAACAACG
GCGGTAAGCAGGCGCTGGAAACAGTACAGCGCCTGCTGCCTGTACTGTGCCAGGATCATGGACTGACCCC
AGACCAGGTAGTCGCAATCGCGTCACATGACGGGGGAAAGCAAGCCCTGGAAACCGTGCAAAGGTTGTTG
CCGGTCCTTTGTCAAGACCACGGCCTTACACCGGAGCAAGTCGTGGCCATTGCATCCCACGACGGTGGCA
AACAGGCTCTTGAGACGGTTCAGAGACTTCTCCCAGTTCTCTGTCAAGCCCACGGGCTGACTCCCGATCA
AGTTGTAGCGATTGCGTCCAACGGTGGAGGGAAACAAGCATTGGAGACTGTCCAACGGCTCCTTCCCGTG
TTGTGTCAAGCCCACGGTTTGACGCCTGCACAAGTGGTCGCCATCGCCAGCCATGATGGCGGTAAGCAGG
CGCTGGAAACAGTACAGCGCCTGCTGCCTGTACTGTGCCAGGATCATGGACTGACCCCAGACCAGGTAGT
CGCAATCGCGTCGAACATTGGGGGAAAGCAAGCCCTGGAAACCGTGCAAAGGTTGTTGCCGGTCCTTTGT
CAAGACCACGGCCTTACACCGGAGCAAGTCGTGGCCATTGCAAATAATAACGGTGGCAAACAGGCTCTTG
AGACGGTTCAGAGACTTCTCCCAGTTCTCTGTCAAGCCCACGGGCTGACTCCCGATCAAGTTGTAGCGAT
TGCGTCGAACATTGGAGGGAAACAAGCATTGGAGACTGTCCAACGGCTCCTTCCCGTGTTGTGTCAAGCC
CACGGTTTGACGCCTGCACAAGTGGTCGCCATCGCCTCCAATATTGGCGGTAAGCAGGCGCTGGAAACAG
TACAGCGCCTGCTGCCTGTACTGTGCCAGGATCATGGACTGACCCCAGACCAGGTAGTCGCAATCGCGAA
CAATAATGGGGGAAAGCAAGCCCTGGAAACCGTGCAAAGGTTGTTGCCGGTCCTTTGTCAAGACCACGGC
CTTACACCGGAGCAAGTCGTGGCCATTGCATCCCACGACGGTGGCAAACAGGCTCTTGAGACGGTTCAGA
GACTTCTCCCAGTTCTCTGTCAAGCCCACGGGCTGA
