>Addgene plasmid #36787 | TAL2376 | addgene partial sequence | sequence record 47037 | CMV-F 5'-CGCAAATGGGCGGTAGGCGTG-3'
ACTAGAGAACCCACTGCTTACTGGCTTATCGAAATTAATACGACTCACTATAGGGAGACCCAAGCTGGCT
AGCACCATGGACTACAAAGACCATGACGGTGATTATAAAGATCATGACATCGATTACAAGGATGACGATG
ACAAGATGGCCCCCAAGAAGAAGAGGAAGGTGGGCATTCACCGCGGGGTACCTATGGTGGACTTGAGGAC
ACTCGGTTATTCGCAACAGCAACAGGAGAAAATCAAGCCTAAGGTCAGGAGCACCGTCGCGCAACACCAC
GAGGCGCTTGTGGGGCATGGCTTCACTCATGCGCATATTGTCGCGCTTTCACAGCACCCTGCGGCGCTTG
GGACGGTGGCTGTCAAATACCAAGATATGATTGCGGCCCTGCCCGAAGCCACGCACGAGGCAATTGTAGG
GGTCGGTAAACAGTGGTCGGGAGCGCGAGCACTTGAGGCGCTGCTGACTGTGGCGGGTGAGCTTAGGGGG
CCTCCGCTCCAGCTCGACACCGGGCAGCTGCTGAAGATCGCGAAGAGAGGGGGAGTAACAGCGGTAGAGG
CAGTGCACGCCTGGCGCAATGCGCTCACCGGGGCCCCCTTGAACCTGACCCCAGACCAGGTAGTCGCAAT
CGCGAACAATAATGGGGGAAAGCAAGCCCTGGAAACCGTGCAAA
